Addgene plasmid #219264: SFFV-CAMTA1-Brd 335
Purpose: Transcription factor CAMTA1 with a specific barcode assigned.
Depositing lab: Filipe Pereira. Depositing organization: Center for Neuroscience and Cell Biology, University of Coimbra. Publication: A combinatorial transcription factor screening platform for immune cell reprogramming. Kurochkin I, Altman AR, Caiado I, Pertiga-Cabral D, Halitzki E, Minaeva M, Zimmermannova O, Henriques-Oliveira L, Klein D, Nair M, Oliveira D, Cajal LR, Knittel R, Feick C, Ringner M, Martin M, Cirovic B, Pires CF, Rosa FF, Sitnicka E, Theis FJ, Pereira CF. Cell Syst. 2026 Jan 21;17(1):101457. doi: 10.1016/j.cels.2025.101457. Epub 2026 Jan 14. PubMed 41539305.
Backbone
  Vector backbone: SFFV-MCS
  Backbone size w/o insert (bp): 6638
  Vector type: Lentiviral
Growth in bacteria
  Bacterial resistance: Ampicillin, 100 μg/mL
  Growth temperature: 37°C
  Growth strain: NEB Stable
  Copy number: High Copy
Gene/Insert
  Gene/Insert name: CAMTA1
  Species: H. sapiens (human)
  Insert size (bp): 306
  Entrez Gene: CAMTA1 (a.k.a. CANPMR, CECBA)
  Promoter: The spleen focus-forming virus (SFFV) promoter
  Cloning method: Restriction Enzyme; 5′ cloning site Bsp119I (not destroyed); 3′ cloning site BstHI (not destroyed)
Terms and licenses: Academic/Nonprofit Terms; Industry Terms: Not Available to Industry
Depositor comments: Barcode sequence cloned into XbaI restriction site. Design of plasmid is as follows: SFFV-[TF sequence]-WPRE-[Barcode sequence].
How to cite: SFFV-CAMTA1-Brd 335 was a gift from Filipe Pereira (Addgene plasmid # 219264 ; http://n2t.net/addgene:219264 ; RRID:Addgene_219264)
