[The description below was written by a language model from this plasmid's Addgene catalogue record and pLannotate feature annotations shown in this document.]
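Description:
SFFV-CAMTA1-Brd 335 is a third-generation-style, self-inactivating lentiviral transfer plasmid built on the SFFV-MCS backbone, carrying a human CAMTA1 insert together with a unique identifying barcode. It is maintained in E. coli through a high-copy ColE1/pUC-type origin and selected with ampicillin via the β-lactamase gene. An f1 origin, lac regulatory remnants and T7/T3 promoters are leftovers of the cloning backbone. The viral portion consists of an RSV promoter fused to a truncated HIV-1 5' LTR, which makes genomic RNA production Tat-independent, followed by the Ψ packaging signal with a partial gag sequence, the Rev response element for nuclear export of unspliced RNA, and the cPPT/CTS that aids nuclear import. A ΔU3 3' LTR inactivates the viral promoter after integration, and an SV40 polyadenylation signal and SV40 origin lie downstream.

The internal expression cassette uses the spleen focus-forming virus LTR promoter, which is strong in haematopoietic and many other mammalian cell types, to drive the CAMTA1 sequence cloned between retained restriction sites. WPRE follows to enhance transcript stability and expression. According to the depositor, the barcode sits after WPRE at an XbaI site, so it is included in the transcript's 3' region and can report which factor a cell received. The recorded insert is only about 300 bp and is annotated as a CAMTA1 fragment, so it appears to represent a short isoform or partial coding sequence rather than the full-length transcriptional activator; the record does not clarify this. The plasmid belongs to a barcoded transcription factor library made for combinatorial screening of immune cell reprogramming.
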