Features (pLannotate 1.2.2; 29 found; start..end, strand, type, name):
     94..112     -  promoter       T7 promoter: promoter for bacteriophage T7 RNA polymerase
    120..275     +  CDS            lacZα (fragment): LacZα fragment of β-galactosidase; lacZ fragment
    280..708     +  rep_origin     f1 ori (sequence partly withheld): f1 bacteriophage origin of replication; arrow indicates direction of (+) strand synthesis
    761..865     +  promoter       AmpR promoter: bla
    866..1726    +  CDS            AmpR: β-lactamase; bla; confers resistance to ampicillin, carbenicillin, and related antibiotics
   1897..2485    +  rep_origin     ori: high-copy-number ColE1/pMB1/pBR322/pUC origin of replication
   2668..2760    +  CDS            lacI (fragment): lac repressor; lacI; The lac repressor binds to the lac operator to inhibit transcription in E. coli. This inhibition can be relieved by adding lactose or isopropyl-β-D-thiogalactopyranoside (IPTG).
   2773..2794    +  protein_bind   CAP binding site: CAP binding activates transcription in the presence of cAMP. E. coli catabolite activator protein
   2809..2839    +  promoter       lac promoter: promoter for the E. coli lac operon
   2847..2863    +  protein_bind   lac operator: The lac repressor binds to the lac operator to inhibit transcription in E. coli. This inhibition can be relieved by adding lactose or isopropyl-β-D-thiogalactopyranoside (IPTG). lac repressor encoded by lacI
   2908..2926    +  promoter       T3 promoter: promoter for bacteriophage T3 RNA polymerase
   2954..3180    +  promoter       RSV promoter: Rous sarcoma virus enhancer/promoter
   3181..3361    +  LTR            5' LTR (truncated): truncated 5' long terminal repeat (LTR) from HIV-1
   3408..3533    +  misc_feature   HIV-1 Ψ: packaging signal of human immunodeficiency virus type 1
   3517..3880    +  CDS            HIV-1 gag (fragment): gag protein from human immunodeficiency virus 1; gag
   4026..4259    +  misc_feature   RRE: The Rev response element (RRE) of HIV-1 allows for Rev-dependent mRNA export from the nucleus to the cytoplasm.
   4636..4736    +  CDS            Rev (fragment): human immunodeficiency virus 1 (HIV-1) Rev protein; rev; enhances nuclear export of unspliced and incompletely spliced viral mRNAs
   4755..4872    +  misc_feature   cPPT/CTS: central polypurine tract and central termination sequence of HIV-1
   4906..5307    +  promoter       SFFV promoter: spleen focus-forming virus long terminal repeat (LTR) promoter
   5317..5340    +  misc_feature   MCS (fragment): pBluescript multiple cloning site
   5365..5616    +  CDS            CAMTA1 (fragment): CMTA1_HUMAN - Also known as KIAA0833. Experimental evidence at protein level: Swiss-Prot protein existence level 1. Transcriptional activator. May act as a tumor suppressor. From Homo sapiens (Human).
   5678..5703    +  misc_feature   MCS (fragment): pBluescript multiple cloning site
   5703..5762    +  CDS            S (fragment): HBSAG_WHV6 - Experimental evidence at transcript level: Swiss-Prot protein existence level 2. The middle envelope protein plays an important role in the budding of the virion. It is involved in the induction of budding in a nucleocapsid independent way. In this process the majority of envelope proteins bud to form subviral lipoprotein particles of 22 nm of diameter that do not contain a nucleocapsid (By similarity). From Woodchuck hepatitis B virus (isolate w64/pWS23) (WHV).
   5894..6297    +  misc_feature   WPRE: woodchuck hepatitis virus posttranscriptional regulatory element
   6355..6414    +  CDS            nef (fragment): NEF_HV1Z2 - Experimental evidence at protein level: Swiss-Prot protein existence level 1. Extracellular Nef protein targets CD4(+) T-lymphocytes for apoptosis by interacting with CXCR4 surface receptors. From Human immunodeficiency virus type 1 group M subtype D (isolate Z2/CDC-Z34) (HIV-1).
   6416..6649    +  LTR            3' LTR (ΔU3): self-inactivating 3' long terminal repeat (LTR) from HIV-1
   6721..6842    +  polyA_signal   SV40 poly(A) signal: SV40 polyadenylation signal
   6861..6882    +  rep_origin     SV40 ori (fragment): SV40 origin of replication
   6882..73      +  rep_origin     SV40 ori (across the origin): SV40 origin of replication
>Addgene plasmid #219264 | SFFV-CAMTA1-Brd 335 | addgene full sequence | sequence record 449024 | Addgene NGS Result
ATTTATGCAGAGGCCGAGGCCGCCTCGGCCTCTGAGCTATTCCAGAAGTAGTGAGGAGGCTTTTTTGGAG
GCCTAGGGACGTACCCAATTCGCCCTATAGTGAGTCGTATTACGCGCGCTCACTGGCCGTCGTTTTACAA
CGTCGTGACTGGGAAAACCCTGGCGTTACCCAACTTAATCGCCTTGCAGCACATCCCCCTTTCGCCAGCT
GGCGTAATAGCGAAGAGGCCCGCACCGATCGCCCTTCCCAACAGTTGCGCAGCCTGAATGGCGAATGGG
[124 nt withheld, positions 280-403]
C
[91 nt withheld, positions 405-495]
A
[49 nt withheld, positions 497-545]
CCTTTGACGTTGGAGTCCACGTTCTTT
[37 nt withheld, positions 573-609]
ACCCTATCTCGGTCTATTCTTTTGATTTATAAGGGATTTTGCCGATTTCGGCCTATTGGTTAAAAAATGA
GCTGATTTAACAAAAATTTAACGCGAATTTTAACAAAATATTAACGCTTACAATTTAGGTGGCACTTTTC
GGGGAAATGTGCGCGGAACCCCTATTTGTTTATTTTTCTAAATACATTCAAATATGTATCCGCTCATGAG
ACAATAACCCTGATAAATGCTTCAATAATATTGAAAAAGGAAGAGTATGAGTATTCAACATTTCCGTGTC
GCCCTTATTCCCTTTTTTGCGGCATTTTGCCTTCCTGTTTTTGCTCACCCAGAAACGCTGGTGAAAGTAA
AAGATGCTGAAGATCAGTTGGGTGCACGAGTGGGTTACATCGAACTGGATCTCAACAGCGGTAAGATCCT
TGAGAGTTTTCGCCCCGAAGAACGTTTTCCAATGATGAGCACTTTTAAAGTTCTGCTATGTGGCGCGGTA
TTATCCCGTATTGACGCCGGGCAAGAGCAACTCGGTCGCCGCATACACTATTCTCAGAATGACTTGGTTG
AGTACTCACCAGTCACAGAAAAGCATCTTACGGATGGCATGACAGTAAGAGAATTATGCAGTGCTGCCAT
AACCATGAGTGATAACACTGCGGCCAACTTACTTCTGACAACGATCGGAGGACCGAAGGAGCTAACCGCT
TTTTTGCACAACATGGGGGATCATGTAACTCGCCTTGATCGTTGGGAACCGGAGCTGAATGAAGCCATAC
CAAACGACGAGCGTGACACCACGATGCCTGTAGCAATGGCAACAACGTTGCGCAAACTATTAACTGGCGA
ACTACTTACTCTAGCTTCCCGGCAACAATTAATAGACTGGATGGAGGCGGATAAAGTTGCAGGACCACTT
CTGCGCTCGGCCCTTCCGGCTGGCTGGTTTATTGCTGATAAATCTGGAGCCGGTGAGCGTGGGTCTCGCG
GTATCATTGCAGCACTGGGGCCAGATGGTAAGCCCTCCCGTATCGTAGTTATCTACACGACGGGGAGTCA
GGCAACTATGGATGAACGAAATAGACAGATCGCTGAGATAGGTGCCTCACTGATTAAGCATTGGTAACTG
TCAGACCAAGTTTACTCATATATACTTTAGATTGATTTAAAACTTCATTTTTAATTTAAAAGGATCTAGG
TGAAGATCCTTTTTGATAATCTCATGACCAAAATCCCTTAACGTGAGTTTTCGTTCCACTGAGCGTCAGA
CCCCGTAGAAAAGATCAAAGGATCTTCTTGAGATCCTTTTTTTCTGCGCGTAATCTGCTGCTTGCAAACA
AAAAAACCACCGCTACCAGCGGTGGTTTGTTTGCCGGATCAAGAGCTACCAACTCTTTTTCCGAAGGTAA
CTGGCTTCAGCAGAGCGCAGATACCAAATACTGTTCTTCTAGTGTAGCCGTAGTTAGGCCACCACTTCAA
GAACTCTGTAGCACCGCCTACATACCTCGCTCTGCTAATCCTGTTACCAGTGGCTGCTGCCAGTGGCGAT
AAGTCGTGTCTTACCGGGTTGGACTCAAGACGATAGTTACCGGATAAGGCGCAGCGGTCGGGCTGAACGG
GGGGTTCGTGCACACAGCCCAGCTTGGAGCGAACGACCTACACCGAACTGAGATACCTACAGCGTGAGCT
ATGAGAAAGCGCCACGCTTCCCGAAGGGAGAAAGGCGGACAGGTATCCGGTAAGCGGCAGGGTCGGAACA
GGAGAGCGCACGAGGGAGCTTCCAGGGGGAAACGCCTGGTATCTTTATAGTCCTGTCGGGTTTCGCCACC
TCTGACTTGAGCGTCGATTTTTGTGATGCTCGTCAGGGGGGCGGAGCCTATGGAAAAACGCCAGCAACGC
GGCCTTTTTACGGTTCCTGGCCTTTTGCTGGCCTTTTGCTCACATGTTCTTTCCTGCGTTATCCCCTGAT
TCTGTGGATAACCGTATTACCGCCTTTGAGTGAGCTGATACCGCTCGCCGCAGCCGAACGACCGAGCGCA
GCGAGTCAGTGAGCGAGGAAGCGGAAGAGCGCCCAATACGCAAACCGCCTCTCCCCGCGCGTTGGCCGAT
TCATTAATGCAGCTGGCACGACAGGTTTCCCGACTGGAAAGCGGGCAGTGAGCGCAACGCAATTAATGTG
AGTTAGCTCACTCATTAGGCACCCCAGGCTTTACACTTTATGCTTCCGGCTCGTATGTTGTGTGGAATTG
TGAGCGGATAACAATTTCACACAGGAAACAGCTATGACCATGATTACGCCAAGCGCGCAATTAACCCTCA
CTAAAGGGAACAAAAGCTGGAGCTGCAAGCTTAATGTAGTCTTATGCAATACTCTTGTAGTCTTGCAACA
TGGTAACGATGAGTTAGCAACATGCCTTACAAGGAGAGAAAAAGCACCGTGCATGCCGATTGGTGGAAGT
AAGGTGGTACGATCGTGCCTTATTAGGAAGGCAACAGACGGGTCTGACATGGATTGGACGAACCACTGAA
TTGCCGCATTGCAGAGATATTGTATTTAAGTGCCTAGCTCGATACATAAACGGGTCTCTCTGGTTAGACC
AGATCTGAGCCTGGGAGCTCTCTGGCTAACTAGGGAACCCACTGCTTAAGCCTCAATAAAGCTTGCCTTG
AGTGCTTCAAGTAGTGTGTGCCCGTCTGTTGTGTGACTCTGGTAACTAGAGATCCCTCAGACCCTTTTAG
TCAGTGTGGAAAATCTCTAGCAGTGGCGCCCGAACAGGGACTTGAAAGCGAAAGGGAAACCAGAGGAGCT
CTCTCGACGCAGGACTCGGCTTGCTGAAGCGCGCACGGCAAGAGGCGAGGGGCGGCGACTGGTGAGTACG
CCAAAAATTTTGACTAGCGGAGGCTAGAAGGAGAGAGATGGGTGCGAGAGCGTCAGTATTAAGCGGGGGA
GAATTAGATCGCGATGGGAAAAAATTCGGTTAAGGCCAGGGGGAAAGAAAAAATATAAATTAAAACATAT
AGTATGGGCAAGCAGGGAGCTAGAACGATTCGCAGTTAATCCTGGCCTGTTAGAAACATCAGAAGGCTGT
AGACAAATACTGGGACAGCTACAACCATCCCTTCAGACAGGATCAGAAGAACTTAGATCATTATATAATA
CAGTAGCAACCCTCTATTGTGTGCATCAAAGGATAGAGATAAAAGACACCAAGGAAGCTTTAGACAAGAT
AGAGGAAGAGCAAAACAAAAGTAAGACCACCGCACAGCAAGCGGCCGCTGATCTTCAGACCTGGAGGAGG
AGATATGAGGGACAATTGGAGAAGTGAATTATATAAATATAAAGTAGTAAAAATTGAACCATTAGGAGTA
GCACCCACCAAGGCAAAGAGAAGAGTGGTGCAGAGAGAAAAAAGAGCAGTGGGAATAGGAGCTTTGTTCC
TTGGGTTCTTGGGAGCAGCAGGAAGCACTATGGGCGCAGCGTCAATGACGCTGACGGTACAGGCCAGACA
ATTATTGTCTGGTATAGTGCAGCAGCAGAACAATTTGCTGAGGGCTATTGAGGCGCAACAGCATCTGTTG
CAACTCACAGTCTGGGGCATCAAGCAGCTCCAGGCAAGAATCCTGGCTGTGGAAAGATACCTAAAGGATC
AACAGCTCCTGGGGATTTGGGGTTGCTCTGGAAAACTCATTTGCACCACTGCTGTGCCTTGGAATGCTAG
TTGGAGTAATAAATCTCTGGAACAGATTTGGAATCACACGACCTGGATGGAGTGGGACAGAGAAATTAAC
AATTACACAAGCTTAATACACTCCTTAATTGAAGAATCGCAAAACCAGCAAGAAAAGAATGAACAAGAAT
TATTGGAATTAGATAAATGGGCAAGTTTGTGGAATTGGTTTAACATAACAAATTGGCTGTGGTATATAAA
ATTATTCATAATGATAGTAGGAGGCTTGGTAGGTTTAAGAATAGTTTTTGCTGTACTTTCTATAGTGAAT
AGAGTTAGGCAGGGATATTCACCATTATCGTTTCAGACCCACCTCCCAACCCCGAGGGGACCCGACAGGC
CCGAAGGAATAGAAGAAGAAGGTGGAGAGAGAGACAGAGACAGATCCATTCGATTAGTGAACGGATCTCG
ACGGTATCGGTTAACTTTTAAAAGAAAAGGGGGGATTGGGGGGTACAGTGCAGGGGAAAGAATAGTAGAC
ATAATAGCAACAGACATACAAACTAAAGAATTACAAAAACAAATTACAAAAATTCAAAATTTTATCGATC
ACGAGACTAGCCTCGAGCTGGCTGCAGTAACGCCATTTTGCAAGGCATGGAAAAATACCAAACCAAGAAT
AGAGAAGTTCAGATCAAGGGCGGGTACATGAAAATAGCTAACGTTGGGCCAAACAGGATATCTGCGGTGA
GCAGTTTCGGCCCCGGCCCGGGGCCAAGAACAGATGGTCACCGCAGTTTCGGCCCCGGCCCGAGGCCAAG
AACAGATGGTCCCCAGATATGGCCCAACCCTCAGCAGTTTCTTAAGACCCATCAGATGTTTCCAGGCTCC
CCCAAGGACCTGAAATGACCCTGCGCCTTATTTGAATTAACCAATCAGCCTGCTTCTCGCTTCTGTTCGC
GCGCTTCTGCTTCCCGAGCTCTATAAAAGAGCTCACAACCCCTCACTCGGCGCGCCAGTCCTCCGACAGA
CTGAGTCGGCCGGTCGAATCAAGCTTATCGATACCGTCGACGGATCCGCTAGCCCGCGGTTCGAAATGTG
GCGCGCGGAGGGGAAATGGCTGCCGAAAACAAGCCGGAAGAGCGTTTCCCAAAGTGTATTCTGCGGAACT
AGCACCTACTGTGTTCTCAACACCGTGCCACCTATAGAAGATGATCATGGGAACAGCAATAGTAGTCATG
TAAAAATCTTTTTACCGAAAAAGCTGCTTGAATGTCTGCCGAAATGTTCAAGTTTACCAAAAGAGAGGCA
CCGCTGGAACACTAATGAGGCTCTCACCACACACTTGTTCATGGGCGCAGCAAAGAAGAGGGATCCACAG
AGCTGGAGCCATGAGGGCTAGACCGGTCGGATCCCCCGGGCTGCAGGAATTCGAGCATCTTACCGCCATT
TATTCCCATATTTGTTCTGTTTTTCTTGATTTGGGTATACATTTAAATGTTAATAAAACAAAATGGTGGG
GCAATCATTTACATTTTTAGGGATATGTAATTACTAGTTCAGGTGTATTGCCACAAGACAAACATGTTAA
GAAACTTTCCCGTTATTTACGCTCTGTTCCTGTTAATCAACCTCTGGATTACAAAATTTGTGAAAGATTG
ACTGATATTCTTAACTATGTTGCTCCTTTTACGCTGTGTGGATATGCTGCTTTAATGCCTCTGTATCATG
CTATTGCTTCCCGTACGGCTTTCGTTTTCTCCTCCTTGTATAAATCCTGGTTGCTGTCTCTTTATGAGGA
GTTGTGGCCCGTTGTCCGTCAACGTGGCGTGGTGTGCTCTGTGTTTGCTGACGCAACCCCCACTGGCTGG
GGCATTGCCACCACCTGTCAACTCCTTTCTGGGACTTTCGCTTTCCCCCTCCCGATCGCCACGGCAGAAC
TCATCGCCGCCTGCCTTGCCCGCTGCTGGACAGGGGCTAGGTTGCTGGGCACTGATAATTCCGTGGTGTT
GTCGGGGAAGCTGACGTCCTTTGCAATTCGATATCAAGCTGTACCTTCTAGATGTACAATAGAACGAGCG
CTTCTAGACCAATGACTTACAAGGCAGCTGTAGATCTTAGCCACTTTTTAAAAGAAAAGGGGGGACTGGA
AGGGCTAATTCACTCCCAACGAAGACAAGATCTGCTTTTTGCTTGTACTGGGTCTCTCTGGTTAGACCAG
ATCTGAGCCTGGGAGCTCTCTGGCTAACTAGGGAACCCACTGCTTAAGCCTCAATAAAGCTTGCCTTGAG
TGCTTCAAGTAGTGTGTGCCCGTCTGTTGTGTGACTCTGGTAACTAGAGATCCCTCAGACCCTTTTAGTC
AGTGTGGAAAATCTCTAGCAGTAGTAGTTCATGTCATCTTATTATTCAGTATTTATAACTTGCAAAGAAA
TGAATATCAGAGAGTGAGAGGAACTTGTTTATTGCAGCTTATAATGGTTACAAATAAAGCAATAGCATCA
CAAATTTCACAAATAAAGCATTTTTTTCACTGCATTCTAGTTGTGGTTTGTCCAAACTCATCAATGTATC
TTATCATGTCTGGCTCTAGCTATCCCGCCCCTAACTCCGCCCATCCCGCCCCTAACTCCGCCCAGTTCCG
CCCATTCTCCGCCCCATGGCTGACTAATTTTTTTT
