>Addgene plasmid #219264 | SFFV-CAMTA1-Brd 335 | depositor partial sequence | sequence record 428272 | TF ORF
ATGTGGCGCGCGGAGGGGAAATGGCTGCCGAAAACAAGCCGGAAGAGCGTTTCCCAAAGTGTATTCTGCG
GAACTAGCACCTACTGTGTTCTCAACACCGTGCCACCTATAGAAGATGATCATGGGAACAGCAATAGTAG
TCATGTAAAAATCTTTTTACCGAAAAAGCTGCTTGAATGTCTGCCGAAATGTTCAAGTTTACCAAAAGAG
AGGCACCGCTGGAACACTAATGAGGCTCTCACCACACACTTGTTCATGGGCGCAGCAAAGAAGAGGGATC
CACAGAGCTGGAGCCATGAGGGCTAG
