>Addgene plasmid #219264 | SFFV-CAMTA1-Brd 335 | depositor partial sequence | sequence record 428273 | Barcode sequence
TGTACAATAGAACGAGCGCT
